Addgene plasmid #214863: AiP14826: pAAV-AiE0441h_3xC2-minBG-FlpO-WPRE3-BGHpA (Alias: CN4826)
Purpose: Expression of FlpO in striatal medium spiny neurons
Depositing lab: Allen Institute for Brain Science & Jonathan Ting. Depositing organization: Allen Institute. Publication: Enhancer AAV toolbox for accessing and perturbing striatal cell types and circuits. Hunker AC, Wirthlin ME, Gill G, Johansen NJ, Hooper M, Omstead V, Vargas S, Lerma MN, Taskin N, Weed N, Laird WD, Bishaw YM, Bendrick JL, Gore BB, Ben-Simon Y, Opitz-Araya X, Martinez RA, Way SW, Thyagarajan B, Otto S, Sanchez REA, Alexander JR, Amaya A, Amster A, Arbuckle J, Ayala A, Baker PM, Barcelli T, Barta S, Bertagnolli D, Bielstein C, Bishwakarma P, Bowlus J, Boyer G, Brouner K, Casian B, Casper T, Chakka AB, Chakrabarty R, Chong P, Clark M, Colbert K, Daniel S, Dawe T, Departee M, DiValentin P, Donadio NP, Dotson NI, Dwivedi D, Egdorf T, Fliss T, Gary A, Goldy J, Grasso C, Groce EL, Gudsnuk K, Han W, Haradon Z, Hastings S, Helback O, Ho WV, Huang C, Johnson T, Jones DL, Juneau Z, Kenney J, Leibly M, Li S, Liang E, Loeffler H, Lusk NA, Madigan Z, Malloy J, Malone J, McCue R, Melchor J, Mich JK, Moosman S, Morin E, Naidoo R, Newman D, Ngo K, Nguyen K, Oster AL, Ouellette B, Oyama AA, Pena N, Pham T, Phillips E, Pom C, Potekhina L, Ransford S, Ray PL, Reding M, Rette DF, Reynoldson C, Rimorin C, Sigler AR, Rocha DB, Ronellenfitch K, Ruiz A, Sawyer L, Sevigny JP, Shapovalova NV, Shepard N, Shulga L, Soliman S, Staats B, Taormina MJ, Tieu M, Wang Y, Wilkes J, Wood T, Zhou T, Williford A, Dee N, Mollenkopf T, Ng L, Esposito L, Kalmbach BE, Yao S, Ariza J, Collman F, Mufti S, Smith K, Waters J, Ersing I, Patrick M, Zeng H, Lein ES, Kojima Y, Horwitz G, Owen SF, Levi BP, Daigle TL, Tasic B, Bakken TE, Ting JT. Neuron. 2025 May 21;113(10):1507-1524.e17. doi: 10.1016/j.neuron.2025.04.035. PubMed 40403704.
Backbone
  Vector backbone: rAAV
  Vector type: AAV
Growth in bacteria
  Bacterial resistance: Ampicillin, 100 μg/mL
  Growth temperature: 30°C
  Growth strain: NEB Stable
  Copy number: High Copy
Gene/Insert
  Gene/Insert name: FlpO
  Species: Synthetic
  Cloning method: Restriction Enzyme; 5′ cloning site unknown (unknown if destroyed)
Terms and licenses: Academic/Nonprofit Terms; Industry Terms: Not Available to Industry
Depositor comments: Allen Institute plasmid ALIAS: AiP14826 This work supported by NIH BRAIN Initiative grant UF1MH128339
How to cite: AiP14826: pAAV-AiE0441h_3xC2-minBG-FlpO-WPRE3-BGHpA (Alias: CN4826) was a gift from Allen Institute for Brain Science & Jonathan Ting (Addgene plasmid # 214863 ; http://n2t.net/addgene:214863 ; RRID:Addgene_214863)
