[The description below was written by a language model from this plasmid's Addgene catalogue record and pLannotate feature annotations shown in this document.]
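Description:
AiP14826: pAAV-AiE0441h_3xC2-minBG-FlpO-WPRE3-BGHpA (alias CN4826) is a recombinant AAV transfer plasmid of about 5.4 kb, designed to be packaged into AAV particles that deliver the FlpO recombinase to striatal medium spiny neurons. The bacterial portion carries a high-copy ColE1/pUC-type origin, an ampicillin resistance gene (β-lactamase) under its own promoter, and an f1 phage origin, along with small remnants of the pBR322 bom and rop regions. AAV2 inverted terminal repeats flank the expression cassette and supply the cis signals for genome replication and encapsidation. The annotation detects the right ITR in full but only short fragments of the left one, which may reflect the difficulty of sequencing and annotating these repeats or a partial ITR.

The payload is FLPo, a mouse codon-optimized, thermostable FLP recombinase fused to an SV40 nuclear localization signal, which catalyses recombination at FRT sites. It is followed by two adjoining WPRE fragments, consistent with the shortened WPRE3 element named in the title, which enhances transcript stability and expression, and by a bovine growth hormone polyadenylation signal. The region upstream of the coding sequence is not annotated in the feature table. The plasmid name indicates that it holds the AiE0441h enhancer in a "3xC2" form, apparently a triplicated core segment, coupled to a minimal beta-globin promoter (minBG). In this arrangement the enhancer would confer cell-type specificity on an otherwise weak promoter. The construct is part of an enhancer AAV toolbox for striatal cell types and would typically be combined with Flp-dependent reporter or effector constructs or FRT-bearing alleles for selective labelling or manipulation of medium spiny neurons.
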