Features (pLannotate 1.2.2; 14 found; start..end, strand, type, name):
     12..39      +  repeat_region  AAV2 ITR (fragment): inverted terminal repeat of adeno-associated virus serotype 2 inverted
     68..95      +  repeat_region  AAV2 ITR (fragment): inverted terminal repeat of adeno-associated virus serotype 2 inverted
    828..2126    +  CDS            FLPo: nuclear-targeted site-specific recombinase FLPo is a mouse codon-optimized fusion between the SV40 nuclear localization signal and a thermostable version of the Saccharomyces cerevisiae site-specific recombinase FLP. Recombination occurs at FRT sequences.
   2141..2298    +  misc_feature   WPRE (fragment): woodchuck hepatitis virus posttranscriptional regulatory element
   2304..2384    +  misc_feature   WPRE (fragment): woodchuck hepatitis virus posttranscriptional regulatory element
   2401..2512    +  polyA_signal   bGH poly(A) signal: bovine growth hormone polyadenylation signal
   2630..2770    +  repeat_region  AAV2 ITR: inverted terminal repeat of adeno-associated virus serotype 2 inverted
   2775..2826    -  misc_feature   bom (fragment): basis of mobility region from pBR322
   2845..3300    +  rep_origin     f1 ori (sequence partly withheld): f1 bacteriophage origin of replication; arrow indicates direction of (+) strand synthesis
   3301..3350    -  misc_feature   bom (fragment): basis of mobility region from pBR322
   3452..3487    -  CDS            rop (fragment): Rop protein, which maintains plasmids at low copy number; rop
   3582..3686    +  promoter       AmpR promoter: bla
   3687..4547    +  CDS            AmpR: β-lactamase; bla; confers resistance to ampicillin, carbenicillin, and related antibiotics
   4718..5306    +  rep_origin     ori: high-copy-number ColE1/pMB1/pBR322/pUC origin of replication
>Addgene plasmid #214863 | AiP14826: pAAV-AiE0441h_3xC2-minBG-FlpO-WPRE3-BGHpA (Alias: CN4826) | addgene full sequence | sequence record 429270 | Addgene NGS Result
CCTGCAGGCAGCTGCGCGCTCGCTCGCTCACTGAGGCCGCCCGGGCGTCGGGCGACCTTTGGTCGCCCGG
CCTCAGTGAGCGAGCGAGCGCGCAGAGAGGGAGTGGCCAACTCCATCACTAGGGGTTCCTGCGGCCGCAC
GCGTCCCACACAGCCCCCACCACCTGGCCGCCCACCTGAAAAACTTTTCCCCAAGTTCTTGAGAAGTCGC
GTAGGATCCAGGAGAGAAAAATCAAAGTAATAAAACCTCATTTAATTCCTAACGGAGGGCAGAGCTGCGA
GCTGCAATTATCTTAATGCTGAGCTATTTTTACTCTCTCTCCATCTCTGTCTTCTGCCTTTCTCCCACAC
AGCCCCCACCACCTGGCCGCCCACCTGAAAAACTTTTCCCCAAGTTCTTGAGAAGTCGCGTAGGATCCAG
GAGAGAAAAATCAAAGTAATAAAACCTCATTTAATTCCTAACGGAGGGCAGAGCTGCGAGCTGCAATTAT
CTTAATGCTGAGCTATTTTTACTCTCTCTCCATCTCTGTCTTCTGCCTTTCTCCCACACAGCCCCCACCA
CCTGGCCGCCCACCTGAAAAACTTTTCCCCAAGTTCTTGAGAAGTCGCGTAGGATCCAGGAGAGAAAAAT
CAAAGTAATAAAACCTCATTTAATTCCTAACGGAGGGCAGAGCTGCGAGCTGCAATTATCTTAATGCTGA
GCTATTTTTACTCTCTCTCCATCTCTGTCTTCTGCCTTTCTGAGCTCGGGCTGGGCATAAAAGTCAGGGC
AGAGCCATCTATTGCTTACATTTGCTTCTGGGATCCAGATCTTTCGAAGCTAGCACCATGGCTCCTAAGA
AGAAGAGGAAGGTGATGAGCCAGTTCGACATCCTGTGCAAGACCCCCCCCAAGGTGCTGGTGCGGCAGTT
CGTGGAGAGATTCGAGAGGCCCAGCGGCGAGAAGATCGCCAGCTGTGCCGCCGAGCTGACCTACCTGTGC
TGGATGATCACCCACAACGGCACCGCCATCAAGAGGGCCACCTTCATGAGCTACAACACCATCATCAGCA
ACAGCCTGAGCTTCGACATCGTGAACAAGAGCCTGCAGTTCAAGTACAAGACCCAGAAGGCCACCATCCT
GGAGGCCAGCCTGAAGAAGCTGATCCCCGCCTGGGAGTTCACCATCATCCCTTACAACGGCCAGAAGCAC
CAGAGCGACATCACCGACATCGTGTCCAGCCTGCAGCTGCAGTTCGAGAGCAGCGAGGAGGCCGACAAGG
GCAACAGCCACAGCAAGAAGATGCTGAAGGCCCTGCTGTCCGAGGGCGAGAGCATCTGGGAGATCACCGA
GAAGATCCTGAACAGCTTCGAGTACACCAGCAGGTTCACCAAGACCAAGACCCTGTACCAGTTCCTGTTC
CTGGCCACATTCATCAACTGCGGCAGGTTCAGCGACATCAAGAACGTGGACCCCAAGAGCTTCAAGCTGG
TGCAGAACAAGTACCTGGGCGTGATCATTCAGTGCCTGGTGACCGAGACCAAGACAAGCGTGTCCAGGCA
CATCTACTTTTTCAGCGCCAGAGGCAGGATCGACCCCCTGGTGTACCTGGACGAGTTCCTGAGGAACAGC
GAGCCCGTGCTGAAGAGAGTGAACAGGACCGGCAACAGCAGCAGCAACAAGCAGGAGTACCAGCTGCTGA
AGGACAACCTGGTGCGCAGCTACAACAAGGCCCTGAAGAAGAACGCCCCCTACCCCATCTTCGCTATCAA
GAACGGCCCTAAGAGCCACATCGGCAGGCACCTGATGACCAGCTTTCTGAGCATGAAGGGCCTGACCGAG
CTGACAAACGTGGTGGGCAACTGGAGCGACAAGAGGGCCTCCGCCGTGGCCAGGACCACCTACACCCACC
AGATCACCGCCATCCCCGACCACTACTTCGCCCTGGTGTCCAGGTACTACGCCTACGACCCCATCAGCAA
GGAGATGATCGCCCTGAAGGACGAGACCAACCCCATCGAGGAGTGGCAGCACATCGAGCAGCTGAAGGGC
AGCGCCGAGGGCAGCATCAGATACCCCGCCTGGAACGGCATCATCAGCCAGGAGGTGCTGGACTACCTGA
GCAGCTACATCAACAGGCGGATCTGAGAATTCGATATCATAATCAACCTCTGGATTACAAAATTTGTGAA
AGATTGACTGGTATTCTTAACTATGTTGCTCCTTTTACGCTATGTGGATACGCTGCTTTAATGCCTTTGT
ATCATGCTATTGCTTCCCGTATGGCTTTCATTTTCTCCTCCTTGTATAAATCCTGGTTAGTTCTTGCCAC
GGCGGAACTCATCGCCGCCTGCCTTGCCCGCTGCTGGACAGGGGCTCGGCTGTTGGGCACTGACAATTCC
GTGGCTCGAGAGATCTTCGACTGTGCCTTCTAGTTGCCAGCCATCTGTTGTTTGCCCCTCCCCCGTGCCT
TCCTTGACCCTGGAAGGTGCCACTCCCACTGTCCTTTCCTAATAAAATGAGGAAATTGCATCGCATTGTC
TGAGTAGGTGTCATTCTATTCTGGGGGGTGGGGTGGGGCAGGACAGCAAGGGGGAGGATTGGGAAGACAA
TAGCAGGCATGAGATCTCACGTGCGGACCGAGCGGCCGCAGGAACCCCTAGTGATGGAGTTGGCCACTCC
CTCTCTGCGCGCTCGCTCGCTCACTGAGGCCGGGCGACCAAAGGTCGCCCGACGCCCGGGCTTTGCCCGG
GCGGCCTCAGTGAGCGAGCGAGCGCGCAGCTGCCTGCAGGGGCGCCTGATGCGGTATTTTCTCCTTACGC
ATCTGTGCGGTATTTCACACCGCATA
[95 nt withheld, positions 2827-2921]
T
[46 nt withheld, positions 2923-2968]
C
[141 nt withheld, positions 2970-3110]
CCTTTGACGTTGGAGTCCACGTTCTTT
[37 nt withheld, positions 3138-3174]
ACTCTATCTCGGGCTATTCTTTTGATTTATAAGGGATTTTGCCGATTTCGGTCTATTGGTTAAAAAATGA
GCTGATTTAACAAAAATTTAACGCGAATTTTAACAAAATATTAACGTTTACAATTTTATGGTGCACTCTC
AGTACAATCTGCTCTGATGCCGCATAGTTAAGCCAGCCCCGACACCCGCCAACACCCGCTGACGCGCCCT
GACGGGCTTGTCTGCTCCCGGCATCCGCTTACAGACAAGCTGTGACCGTCTCCGGGAGCTGCATGTGTCA
GAGGTTTTCACCGTCATCACCGAAACGCGCGAGACGAAAGGGCCTCGTGATACGCCTATTTTTATAGGTT
AATGTCATGATAATAATGGTTTCTTAGACGTCAGGTGGCACTTTTCGGGGAAATGTGCGCGGAACCCCTA
TTTGTTTATTTTTCTAAATACATTCAAATATGTATCCGCTCATGAGACAATAACCCTGATAAATGCTTCA
ATAATATTGAAAAAGGAAGAGTATGAGTATTCAACATTTCCGTGTCGCCCTTATTCCCTTTTTTGCGGCA
TTTTGCCTTCCTGTTTTTGCTCACCCAGAAACGCTGGTGAAAGTAAAAGATGCTGAAGATCAGTTGGGTG
CACGAGTGGGTTACATCGAACTGGATCTCAACAGCGGTAAGATCCTTGAGAGTTTTCGCCCCGAAGAACG
TTTTCCAATGATGAGCACTTTTAAAGTTCTGCTATGTGGCGCGGTATTATCCCGTATTGACGCCGGGCAA
GAGCAACTCGGTCGCCGCATACACTATTCTCAGAATGACTTGGTTGAGTACTCACCAGTCACAGAAAAGC
ATCTTACGGATGGCATGACAGTAAGAGAATTATGCAGTGCTGCCATAACCATGAGTGATAACACTGCGGC
CAACTTACTTCTGACAACGATCGGAGGACCGAAGGAGCTAACCGCTTTTTTGCACAACATGGGGGATCAT
GTAACTCGCCTTGATCGTTGGGAACCGGAGCTGAATGAAGCCATACCAAACGACGAGCGTGACACCACGA
TGCCTGTAGCAATGGCAACAACGTTGCGCAAACTATTAACTGGCGAACTACTTACTCTAGCTTCCCGGCA
ACAATTAATAGACTGGATGGAGGCGGATAAAGTTGCAGGACCACTTCTGCGCTCGGCCCTTCCGGCTGGC
TGGTTTATTGCTGATAAATCTGGAGCCGGTGAGCGTGGGTCTCGCGGTATCATTGCAGCACTGGGGCCAG
ATGGTAAGCCCTCCCGTATCGTAGTTATCTACACGACGGGGAGTCAGGCAACTATGGATGAACGAAATAG
ACAGATCGCTGAGATAGGTGCCTCACTGATTAAGCATTGGTAACTGTCAGACCAAGTTTACTCATATATA
CTTTAGATTGATTTAAAACTTCATTTTTAATTTAAAAGGATCTAGGTGAAGATCCTTTTTGATAATCTCA
TGACCAAAATCCCTTAACGTGAGTTTTCGTTCCACTGAGCGTCAGACCCCGTAGAAAAGATCAAAGGATC
TTCTTGAGATCCTTTTTTTCTGCGCGTAATCTGCTGCTTGCAAACAAAAAAACCACCGCTACCAGCGGTG
GTTTGTTTGCCGGATCAAGAGCTACCAACTCTTTTTCCGAAGGTAACTGGCTTCAGCAGAGCGCAGATAC
CAAATACTGTTCTTCTAGTGTAGCCGTAGTTAGGCCACCACTTCAAGAACTCTGTAGCACCGCCTACATA
CCTCGCTCTGCTAATCCTGTTACCAGTGGCTGCTGCCAGTGGCGATAAGTCGTGTCTTACCGGGTTGGAC
TCAAGACGATAGTTACCGGATAAGGCGCAGCGGTCGGGCTGAACGGGGGGTTCGTGCACACAGCCCAGCT
TGGAGCGAACGACCTACACCGAACTGAGATACCTACAGCGTGAGCTATGAGAAAGCGCCACGCTTCCCGA
AGGGAGAAAGGCGGACAGGTATCCGGTAAGCGGCAGGGTCGGAACAGGAGAGCGCACGAGGGAGCTTCCA
GGGGGAAACGCCTGGTATCTTTATAGTCCTGTCGGGTTTCGCCACCTCTGACTTGAGCGTCGATTTTTGT
GATGCTCGTCAGGGGGGCGGAGCCTATGGAAAAACGCCAGCAACGCGGCCTTTTTACGGTTCCTGGCCTT
TTGCTGGCCTTTTGCTCACATGT
